Addgene plasmid #211350: pLJC5 mScarlet-FAM98B
Purpose: Constitutive lentiviral expression of V5-mScarlet-FAM98B fusion protein
Depositing lab: Raghu Chivukula. Depositing organization: Massachusetts General Hospital. Publication: Polyglycine-mediated aggregation of FAM98B disrupts tRNA processing in GGC repeat disorders. Yang J, Xu Y, Ziehr DR, Taylor MS, Valenstein ML, Frenkel EM, Bush JR, Rutter K, Stevanovski I, Shi CY, Kesavan M, Pinto RM, Deveson I, Bartel DP, Sabatini DM, Chivukula RR. Science. 2025 Jul 17;389(6757):eado2403. doi: 10.1126/science.ado2403. Epub 2025 Jul 17. PubMed 40674500.
Backbone
  Vector backbone: pLJC5
  Vector type: Lentiviral
  Selectable markers: Puromycin
Growth in bacteria
  Bacterial resistance: Ampicillin, 100 μg/mL
  Growth temperature: 37°C
  Growth strain: NEB Stable
  Copy number: High Copy
Gene/Insert
  Gene/Insert name: V5-mScarlet-FAM98B
  Species: H. sapiens (human)
  Entrez Gene: FAM98B
  Promoter: Ubc
  Tag / fusion protein: V5 (N terminal on insert); mScarlet (N terminal on insert)
  Cloning method: Gibson Cloning
  Sequencing primers: 5′ CGAAGGAATAGAAGAAGAAGGTGGAGA
Terms and licenses: Academic/Nonprofit Terms; Industry Terms: Not Available to Industry
How to cite: pLJC5 mScarlet-FAM98B was a gift from Raghu Chivukula (Addgene plasmid # 211350 ; http://n2t.net/addgene:211350 ; RRID:Addgene_211350)
