[The description below was written by a language model from this plasmid's Addgene catalogue record and pLannotate feature annotations shown in this document.]
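Description:
pLJC5 mScarlet-FAM98B is a roughly 10.2 kb lentiviral transfer plasmid built on the pLJC5 backbone for constitutive expression of a tagged human FAM98B protein in mammalian cells. In bacteria it is maintained through a high-copy ColE1/pUC-type origin and selected with ampicillin via the β-lactamase gene. The backbone also carries an f1 origin, an SV40 origin and poly(A) signal, and remnants of a lac/lacZα cloning region flanked by T7 and T3 promoters. The viral architecture is that of a third-generation, self-inactivating vector. An RSV promoter replaces the U3 region of a truncated HIV-1 5' LTR to drive Tat-independent genomic RNA production. It is followed by the Ψ packaging signal with a gag fragment and by the Rev response element for Rev-dependent nuclear export. The ΔU3 3' LTR silences LTR promoter activity after integration.

Between the LTRs, the human ubiquitin C (UbC) promoter drives a single open reading frame consisting of an N-terminal V5 epitope tag, a red fluorescent protein and FAM98B. The catalogue calls the fluorescent protein mScarlet, whereas the sequence annotation matches it to the mScarlet-I variant. The fusion allows both live fluorescence imaging and antibody-based detection or immunoprecipitation. In this construct the cPPT/CTS element lies downstream of the fusion cassette. It precedes a separate human PGK promoter driving puromycin N-acetyltransferase, so transduced cells can be selected with puromycin independently of the fusion transcript. The associated publication concerns polyglycine-mediated aggregation of FAM98B and disrupted tRNA processing in GGC repeat disorders. This suggests the plasmid serves to generate stable cell lines for tracking FAM98B localisation and behaviour in that context.
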