Features (pLannotate 1.2.2; 28 found; start..end, strand, type, name):
      1..227     +  promoter       RSV promoter: Rous sarcoma virus enhancer/promoter
    228..408     +  LTR            5' LTR (truncated): truncated 5' long terminal repeat (LTR) from HIV-1
    455..580     +  misc_feature   HIV-1 Ψ: packaging signal of human immunodeficiency virus type 1
    564..927     +  CDS            HIV-1 gag (fragment): gag protein from human immunodeficiency virus 1; gag
   1073..1306    +  misc_feature   RRE: The Rev response element (RRE) of HIV-1 allows for Rev-dependent mRNA export from the nucleus to the cytoplasm.
   1683..1783    +  CDS            Rev (fragment): human immunodeficiency virus 1 (HIV-1) Rev protein; rev; enhances nuclear export of unspliced and incompletely spliced viral mRNAs
   1824..3035    +  promoter       UbC promoter: human ubiquitin C promoter
   3065..3106    +  CDS            V5 tag: epitope tag from simian virus 5
   3113..3808    +  CDS            mScarlet-I: mScarlet-I is a basic (constitutively fluorescent) red fluorescent protein published in 2016, derived from synthetic construct. It is reported to be a rapidly-maturing monomer with moderate acid sensitivity.
   3827..5125    +  CDS            FAM98B: FA98B_HUMAN - Experimental evidence at protein level: Swiss-Prot protein existence level 1. Positively stimulates PRMT1-induced protein arginine dimethylated arginine methylation (PubMed:28040436). Promotes colorectal cancer cell malignancy (PubMed:28040436). From Homo sapiens (Human).
   5285..5402    +  misc_feature   cPPT/CTS: central polypurine tract and central termination sequence of HIV-1
   5451..5961    +  promoter       hPGK promoter: human phosphoglycerate kinase 1 promoter
   5983..6582    +  CDS            PuroR: puromycin N-acetyltransferase; pac from Streptomyces alboniger; confers resistance to puromycin
   6625..6708    +  CDS            nef (fragment): NEF_HV1Z2 - Experimental evidence at protein level: Swiss-Prot protein existence level 1. Extracellular Nef protein targets CD4(+) T-lymphocytes for apoptosis by interacting with CXCR4 surface receptors. From Human immunodeficiency virus type 1 group M subtype D (isolate Z2/CDC-Z34) (HIV-1).
   6710..6943    +  LTR            3' LTR (ΔU3): self-inactivating 3' long terminal repeat (LTR) from HIV-1
   7015..7136    +  polyA_signal   SV40 poly(A) signal: SV40 polyadenylation signal
   7176..7311    +  rep_origin     SV40 ori: SV40 origin of replication
   7332..7350    -  promoter       T7 promoter: promoter for bacteriophage T7 RNA polymerase
   7358..7513    +  CDS            lacZα (fragment): LacZα fragment of β-galactosidase; lacZ fragment
   7518..7946    +  rep_origin     f1 ori (sequence partly withheld): f1 bacteriophage origin of replication; arrow indicates direction of (+) strand synthesis
   7999..8103    +  promoter       AmpR promoter: bla
   8104..8964    +  CDS            AmpR: β-lactamase; bla; confers resistance to ampicillin, carbenicillin, and related antibiotics
   9135..9723    +  rep_origin     ori: high-copy-number ColE1/pMB1/pBR322/pUC origin of replication
   9906..9998    +  CDS            lacI (fragment): lac repressor; lacI; The lac repressor binds to the lac operator to inhibit transcription in E. coli. This inhibition can be relieved by adding lactose or isopropyl-β-D-thiogalactopyranoside (IPTG).
  10011..10032   +  protein_bind   CAP binding site: CAP binding activates transcription in the presence of cAMP. E. coli catabolite activator protein
  10047..10077   +  promoter       lac promoter: promoter for the E. coli lac operon
  10085..10101   +  protein_bind   lac operator: The lac repressor binds to the lac operator to inhibit transcription in E. coli. This inhibition can be relieved by adding lactose or isopropyl-β-D-thiogalactopyranoside (IPTG). lac repressor encoded by lacI
  10146..10164   +  promoter       T3 promoter: promoter for bacteriophage T3 RNA polymerase
>Addgene plasmid #211350 | pLJC5 mScarlet-FAM98B | addgene full sequence | sequence record 482719 | Addgene NGS Result
TGTAGTCTTATGCAATACTCTTGTAGTCTTGCAACATGGTAACGATGAGTTAGCAACATGCCTTACAAGG
AGAGAAAAAGCACCGTGCATGCCGATTGGTGGAAGTAAGGTGGTACGATCGTGCCTTATTAGGAAGGCAA
CAGACGGGTCTGACATGGATTGGACGAACCACTGAATTGCCGCATTGCAGAGATATTGTATTTAAGTGCC
TAGCTCGATACATAAACGGGTCTCTCTGGTTAGACCAGATCTGAGCCTGGGAGCTCTCTGGCTAACTAGG
GAACCCACTGCTTAAGCCTCAATAAAGCTTGCCTTGAGTGCTTCAAGTAGTGTGTGCCCGTCTGTTGTGT
GACTCTGGTAACTAGAGATCCCTCAGACCCTTTTAGTCAGTGTGGAAAATCTCTAGCAGTGGCGCCCGAA
CAGGGACTTGAAAGCGAAAGGGAAACCAGAGGAGCTCTCTCGACGCAGGACTCGGCTTGCTGAAGCGCGC
ACGGCAAGAGGCGAGGGGCGGCGACTGGTGAGTACGCCAAAAATTTTGACTAGCGGAGGCTAGAAGGAGA
GAGATGGGTGCGAGAGCGTCAGTATTAAGCGGGGGAGAATTAGATCGCGATGGGAAAAAATTCGGTTAAG
GCCAGGGGGAAAGAAAAAATATAAATTAAAACATATAGTATGGGCAAGCAGGGAGCTAGAACGATTCGCA
GTTAATCCTGGCCTGTTAGAAACATCAGAAGGCTGTAGACAAATACTGGGACAGCTACAACCATCCCTTC
AGACAGGATCAGAAGAACTTAGATCATTATATAATACAGTAGCAACCCTCTATTGTGTGCATCAAAGGAT
AGAGATAAAAGACACCAAGGAAGCTTTAGACAAGATAGAGGAAGAGCAAAACAAAAGTAAGACCACCGCA
CAGCAAGCAGCAGCTGATCTTCAGACCTGGAGGAGGAGATATGAGGGACAATTGGAGAAGTGAATTATAT
AAATATAAAGTAGTAAAAATTGAACCATTAGGAGTAGCACCCACCAAGGCAAAGAGAAGAGTGGTGCAGA
GAGAAAAAAGAGCAGTGGGAATAGGAGCTTTGTTCCTTGGGTTCTTGGGAGCAGCAGGAAGCACTATGGG
CGCAGCGTCAATGACGCTGACGGTACAGGCCAGACAATTATTGTCTGGTATAGTGCAGCAGCAGAACAAT
TTGCTGAGGGCTATTGAGGCGCAACAGCATCTGTTGCAACTCACAGTCTGGGGCATCAAGCAGCTCCAGG
CAAGAATCCTGGCTGTGGAAAGATACCTAAAGGATCAACAGCTCCTGGGGATTTGGGGTTGCTCTGGAAA
ACTCATTTGCACCACTGCTGTGCCTTGGAATGCTAGTTGGAGTAATAAATCTCTGGAACAGATTTGGAAT
CACACGACCTGGATGGAGTGGGACAGAGAAATTAACAATTACACAAGCTTAATACACTCCTTAATTGAAG
AATCGCAAAACCAGCAAGAAAAGAATGAACAAGAATTATTGGAATTAGATAAATGGGCAAGTTTGTGGAA
TTGGTTTAACATAACAAATTGGCTGTGGTATATAAAATTATTCATAATGATAGTAGGAGGCTTGGTAGGT
TTAAGAATAGTTTTTGCTGTACTTTCTATAGTGAATAGAGTTAGGCAGGGATATTCACCATTATCGTTTC
AGACCCACCTCCCAACCCCGAGGGGACCCGACAGGCCCGAAGGAATAGAAGAAGAAGGTGGAGAGAGAGA
CAGAGACAGATCCATTCGATTAGTGAACGGATCTCGACGGTATCGATCACGAGACTAGCCTCGAGCGGGA
TCTGGCCTCCGCGCCGGGTTTTGGCGCCTCCCGCGGGCGCCCCCCTCCTCACGGCGAGCGCTGCCACGTC
AGACGAAGGGCGCAGCGAGCGTCCTGATCCTTCCGCCCGGACGCTCAGGACAGCGGCCCGCTGCTCATAA
GACTCGGCCTTAGAACCCCAGTATCAGCAGAAGGACATTTTAGGACGGGACTTGGGTGACTCTAGGGCAC
TGGTTTTCTTTCCAGAGAGCGGAACAGGCGAGGAAAAGTAGTCCCTTCTCGGCGATTCTGCGGAGGGATC
TCCGTGGGGCGGTGAACGCCGATGATTATATAAGGACGCGCCGGGTGTGGCACAGCTAGTTCCGTCGCAG
CCGGGATTTGGGTCGCGGTTCTTGTTTGTGGATCGCTGTGATCGTCACTTGGTGAGTAGCGGGCTGCTGG
GCTGGCCGGGGCTTTCGTGGCCGCCGGGCCGCTCGGTGGGACGGAAGCGTGTGGAGAGACCGCCAAGGGC
TGTAGTCTGGGTCCGCGAGCAAGGTTGCCCTGAACTGGGGGTTGGGGGGAGCGCAGCAAAATGGCGGCTG
TTCCCGAGTCTTGAATGGAAGACGCTTGTGAGGCGGGCTGTGAGGTCGTTGAAACAAGGTGGGGGGCATG
GTGGGCGGCAAGAACCCAAGGTCTTGAGGCCTTCGCTAATGCGGGAAAGCTCTTATTCGGGTGAGATGGG
CTGGGGCACCATCTGGGGACCCTGACGTGAAGTTTGTCACTGACTGGAGAACTCGGTTTGTCGTCTGTTG
CGGGGGCGGCAGTTATGGCGGTGCCGTTGGGCAGTGCACCCGTACCTTTGGGAGCGCGCGCCCTCGTCGT
GTCGTGACGTCACCCGTTCTGTTGGCTTATAATGCAGGGTGGGGCCACCTGCCGGTAGGTGTGCGGTAGG
CTTTTCTCCGTCGCAGGACGCAGGGTTCGGGCCTAGGGTAGGCTCTCCTGAATCGACAGGCGCCGGACCT
CTGGTGAGGGGAGGGATAAGTGAGGCGTCAGTTTCTTTGGTCGGTTTTATGTACCTATCTTCTTAAGTAG
CTGAAGCTCCGGTTTTGAACTATGCGCTCGGGGTTGGCGAGTGTGTTTTGTGAAGTTTTTTAGGCACCTT
TTGAAATGTAATCATTTGGGTCAATATGTAATTTTCAGTGTTAGACTAGTAAATTGTCCGCTAAATTCTG
GCCGTTTTTGGCTTTTTTGTTAGACGAAGCGCTAGCGCTACCGGTGCCACCATGGGTAAGCCTATCCCTA
ACCCTCTCCTCGGTCTCGATTCTACGGGCTCTATGGTGAGCAAGGGCGAGGCAGTGATCAAGGAGTTCAT
GCGGTTCAAGGTGCACATGGAGGGCTCCATGAACGGCCACGAGTTCGAGATCGAGGGCGAGGGCGAGGGC
CGCCCCTACGAGGGCACCCAGACCGCCAAGCTGAAGGTGACCAAGGGTGGCCCCCTGCCCTTCTCCTGGG
ACATCCTGTCCCCTCAGTTCATGTACGGCTCCAGGGCCTTCATCAAGCACCCCGCCGACATCCCCGACTA
CTATAAGCAGTCCTTCCCCGAGGGCTTCAAGTGGGAGCGCGTGATGAACTTCGAGGACGGCGGCGCCGTG
ACCGTGACCCAGGACACCTCCCTGGAGGACGGCACCCTGATCTACAAGGTGAAGCTCCGCGGCACCAACT
TCCCTCCTGACGGCCCCGTAATGCAGAAGAAGACAATGGGCTGGGAAGCGTCCACCGAGCGGTTGTACCC
CGAGGACGGCGTGCTGAAGGGCGACATTAAGATGGCCCTGCGCCTGAAGGACGGCGGCCGCTACCTGGCG
GACTTCAAGACCACCTACAAGGCCAAGAAGCCCGTGCAGATGCCCGGCGCCTACAACGTGGACCGCAAGT
TGGACATCACCTCCCACAACGAGGACTACACCGTGGTGGAACAGTACGAACGCTCCGAGGGCCGCCACTC
CACCGGCGGCATGGACGAGCTGTACAAGGGTGGAGGTGGGTCGACGATGAGAGGGCCGGAGCCGGGTCCC
CAACCGACGATGGAGGGAGACGTGCTGGACACACTGGAGGCGCTGGGGTATAAAGGACCATTGTTAGAAG
AGCAAGCCCTTACAAAGGCGGCAGAGGGTGGATTATCTTCACCTGAATTTTCAGAGCTCTGTATTTGGTT
AGGCTCTCAAATAAAATCATTATGCAACTTGGAAGAAAGTATCACGTCTGCTGGAAGAGATGATCTAGAG
AGCTTCCAGCTTGAGATAAGTGGCTTTTTAAAAGAAATGGCATGTCCATATTCTGTACTCATATCAGGAG
ATATTAAAGATCGTTTAAAAAAGAAGGAGGACTGTTTGAAACTTCTATTATTTTTAAGTACAGAACTTCA
AGCTTCACAGATATTACAGAACAAGAAACATAAAAATTCTCAATTAGATAAAAATAGTGAAGTTTATCAG
GAAGTTCAAGCTATGTTTGATACACTTGGTATACCCAAGTCAACAACTTCTGACATTCCGCATATGCTAA
ACCAAGTGGAATCAAAGGTGAAAGATATTCTCTCAAAGGTCCAGAAAAATCATGTGGGAAAACCACTGCT
GAAAATGGATTTAAATTCAGAACAGGCGGAACAACTGGAAAGAATCAATGATGCTCTTTCCTGTGAATAT
GAGTGTCGCCGACGAATGTTAATGAAACGATTAGATGTGACTGTACAGTCCTTTGGATGGTCTGATAGAG
CAAAGGTAAAAACAGATGATATAGCAAGAATTTATCAGCCTAAGCGTTATGCTTTGTCACCCAAGACAAC
GATTACAATGGCACATCTACTTGCTGCTCGTGAAGATCTATCCAAGATCATTAGGACAAGTAGTGGCACC
AGCCGGGAGAAGACCGCATGTGCCATTAATAAGGTGCTGATGGGAAGGGTGCCTGACAGGGGAGGCCGGC
CGAATGAAATTGAACCACCACCTCCAGAAATGCCCCCTTGGCAAAAGAGACAAGAAGGCGGCGGTGGAAG
GGGTGGTTGGGGTGGTGGTGGTGGAGGTGGTGGTAGAGGAGGTGGTGGGGGTGGGGGTGGGAGAGGTGGC
TGGGGGGGTGGAGGAGGAGGTTGGGGAGGTGGTGGGGGAGGGGGAGGAGGGTGGGGGGGAGGAGGAGGAG
GTGGTAGAGGAGGTTTCCAAGGCAGGGGAGATTATGGTGGAAGAGGGGGTTATGGTGGAAGAGGGGGCTA
TGGTGGAAGAGGCTATGGAGATCCATATGGAGGAGGTGGTGGTGGTGGTGGTGGTGGTGGTGGAGGAGGT
GGATATAGAAGATACTAAAAACTATAAAAATTAGATAGCAGTGCTTGCTTCTTTATAGATACATTAGAAA
TAGTGTTCCAAATAACATACTTGAATATCATCTTTGAAGTAAACACCATGTTAGACTCCCTGGGAATTCT
CGACCTCGAGACAAATGGCAGTATTCATCCACAATTTTAAAAGAAAAGGGGGGATTGGGGGGTACAGTGC
AGGGGAAAGAATAGTAGACATAATAGCAACAGACATACAAACTAAAGAATTACAAAAACAAATTACAAAA
ATTCAAAATTTTCGGGTTTATTACAGGGACAGCAGAGATCCACTTTGGCCGCGGCTCGAGGGGGTTGGGG
TTGCGCCTTTTCCAAGGCAGCCCTGGGTTTGCGCAGGGACGCGGCTGCTCTGGGCGTGGTTCCGGGAAAC
GCAGCGGCGCCGACCCTGGGTCTCGCACATTCTTCACGTCCGTTCGCAGCGTCACCCGGATCTTCGCCGC
TACCCTTGTGGGCCCCCCGGCGACGCTTCCTGCTCCGCCCCTAAGTCGGGAAGGTTCCTTGCGGTTCGCG
GCGTGCCGGACGTGACAAACGGAAGCCGCACGTCTCACTAGTACCCTCGCAGACGGACAGCGCCAGGGAG
CAATGGCAGCGCGCCGACCGCGATGGGCTGTGGCCAATAGCGGCTGCTCAGCAGGGCGCGCCGAGAGCAG
CGGCCGGGAAGGGGCGGTGCGGGAGGCGGGGTGTGGGGCGGTAGTGTGGGCCCTGTTCCTGCCCGCGCGG
TGTTCCGCATTCTGCAAGCCTCCGGAGCGCACGTCGGCAGTCGGCTCCCTCGTTGACCGAATCACCGACC
TCTCTCCCCAGGGGGATCCACCGGAGCTTACCATGACCGAGTACAAGCCCACGGTGCGCCTCGCCACCCG
CGACGACGTCCCCAGGGCCGTACGCACCCTCGCCGCCGCGTTCGCCGACTACCCCGCCACGCGCCACACC
GTCGATCCGGACCGCCACATCGAGCGGGTCACCGAGCTGCAAGAACTCTTCCTCACGCGCGTCGGGCTCG
ACATCGGCAAGGTGTGGGTCGCGGACGACGGCGCCGCGGTGGCGGTCTGGACCACGCCGGAGAGCGTCGA
AGCGGGGGCGGTGTTCGCCGAGATCGGCCCGCGCATGGCCGAGTTGAGCGGTTCCCGGCTGGCCGCGCAG
CAACAGATGGAAGGCCTCCTGGCGCCGCACCGGCCCAAGGAGCCCGCGTGGTTCCTGGCCACCGTCGGCG
TCTCGCCCGACCACCAGGGCAAGGGTCTGGGCAGCGCCGTCGTGCTCCCCGGAGTGGAGGCGGCCGAGCG
CGCCGGGGTGCCCGCCTTCCTGGAGACCTCCGCGCCCCGCAACCTCCCCTTCTACGAGCGGCTCGGCTTC
ACCGTCACCGCCGACGTCGAGGTGCCCGAAGGACCGCGCACCTGGTGCATGACCCGCAAGCCCGGTGCCT
GACGCCCGCCCCACGACCCGCAGCGCCCGACCGAAAGGAGCGCACGACCCCATGCATCGGTACCTTTAAG
ACCAATGACTTACAAGGCAGCTGTAGATCTTAGCCACTTTTTAAAAGAAAAGGGGGGACTGGAAGGGCTA
ATTCACTCCCAACGAAGACAAGATCTGCTTTTTGCTTGTACTGGGTCTCTCTGGTTAGACCAGATCTGAG
CCTGGGAGCTCTCTGGCTAACTAGGGAACCCACTGCTTAAGCCTCAATAAAGCTTGCCTTGAGTGCTTCA
AGTAGTGTGTGCCCGTCTGTTGTGTGACTCTGGTAACTAGAGATCCCTCAGACCCTTTTAGTCAGTGTGG
AAAATCTCTAGCAGTAGTAGTTCATGTCATCTTATTATTCAGTATTTATAACTTGCAAAGAAATGAATAT
CAGAGAGTGAGAGGAACTTGTTTATTGCAGCTTATAATGGTTACAAATAAAGCAATAGCATCACAAATTT
CACAAATAAAGCATTTTTTTCACTGCATTCTAGTTGTGGTTTGTCCAAACTCATCAATGTATCTTATCAT
GTCTGGCTCTAGCTATCCCGCCCCTAACTCCGCCCATCCCGCCCCTAACTCCGCCCAGTTCCGCCCATTC
TCCGCCCCATGGCTGACTAATTTTTTTTATTTATGCAGAGGCCGAGGCCGCCTCGGCCTCTGAGCTATTC
CAGAAGTAGTGAGGAGGCTTTTTTGGAGGCCTAGGGACGTACCCAATTCGCCCTATAGTGAGTCGTATTA
CGCGCGCTCACTGGCCGTCGTTTTACAACGTCGTGACTGGGAAAACCCTGGCGTTACCCAACTTAATCGC
CTTGCAGCACATCCCCCTTTCGCCAGCTGGCGTAATAGCGAAGAGGCCCGCACCGATCGCCCTTCCCAAC
AGTTGCGCAGCCTGAATGGCGAATGGG
[124 nt withheld, positions 7518-7641]
C
[91 nt withheld, positions 7643-7733]
A
[49 nt withheld, positions 7735-7783]
CCTTTGACGTTGGAGTCCACGTTCTTT
[37 nt withheld, positions 7811-7847]
ACCCTATCTCGGTCTATTCTTTTGATTTATAAGGGATTTTGCCGATTTCGGCCTATTGGTTAAAAAATGA
GCTGATTTAACAAAAATTTAACGCGAATTTTAACAAAATATTAACGCTTACAATTTAGGTGGCACTTTTC
GGGGAAATGTGCGCGGAACCCCTATTTGTTTATTTTTCTAAATACATTCAAATATGTATCCGCTCATGAG
ACAATAACCCTGATAAATGCTTCAATAATATTGAAAAAGGAAGAGTATGAGTATTCAACATTTCCGTGTC
GCCCTTATTCCCTTTTTTGCGGCATTTTGCCTTCCTGTTTTTGCTCACCCAGAAACGCTGGTGAAAGTAA
AAGATGCTGAAGATCAGTTGGGTGCACGAGTGGGTTACATCGAACTGGATCTCAACAGCGGTAAGATCCT
TGAGAGTTTTCGCCCCGAAGAACGTTTTCCAATGATGAGCACTTTTAAAGTTCTGCTATGTGGCGCGGTA
TTATCCCGTATTGACGCCGGGCAAGAGCAACTCGGTCGCCGCATACACTATTCTCAGAATGACTTGGTTG
AGTACTCACCAGTCACAGAAAAGCATCTTACGGATGGCATGACAGTAAGAGAATTATGCAGTGCTGCCAT
AACCATGAGTGATAACACTGCGGCCAACTTACTTCTGACAACGATCGGAGGACCGAAGGAGCTAACCGCT
TTTTTGCACAACATGGGGGATCATGTAACTCGCCTTGATCGTTGGGAACCGGAGCTGAATGAAGCCATAC
CAAACGACGAGCGTGACACCACGATGCCTGTAGCAATGGCAACAACGTTGCGCAAACTATTAACTGGCGA
ACTACTTACTCTAGCTTCCCGGCAACAATTAATAGACTGGATGGAGGCGGATAAAGTTGCAGGACCACTT
CTGCGCTCGGCCCTTCCGGCTGGCTGGTTTATTGCTGATAAATCTGGAGCCGGTGAGCGTGGGTCTCGCG
GTATCATTGCAGCACTGGGGCCAGATGGTAAGCCCTCCCGTATCGTAGTTATCTACACGACGGGGAGTCA
GGCAACTATGGATGAACGAAATAGACAGATCGCTGAGATAGGTGCCTCACTGATTAAGCATTGGTAACTG
TCAGACCAAGTTTACTCATATATACTTTAGATTGATTTAAAACTTCATTTTTAATTTAAAAGGATCTAGG
TGAAGATCCTTTTTGATAATCTCATGACCAAAATCCCTTAACGTGAGTTTTCGTTCCACTGAGCGTCAGA
CCCCGTAGAAAAGATCAAAGGATCTTCTTGAGATCCTTTTTTTCTGCGCGTAATCTGCTGCTTGCAAACA
AAAAAACCACCGCTACCAGCGGTGGTTTGTTTGCCGGATCAAGAGCTACCAACTCTTTTTCCGAAGGTAA
CTGGCTTCAGCAGAGCGCAGATACCAAATACTGTTCTTCTAGTGTAGCCGTAGTTAGGCCACCACTTCAA
GAACTCTGTAGCACCGCCTACATACCTCGCTCTGCTAATCCTGTTACCAGTGGCTGCTGCCAGTGGCGAT
AAGTCGTGTCTTACCGGGTTGGACTCAAGACGATAGTTACCGGATAAGGCGCAGCGGTCGGGCTGAACGG
GGGGTTCGTGCACACAGCCCAGCTTGGAGCGAACGACCTACACCGAACTGAGATACCTACAGCGTGAGCT
ATGAGAAAGCGCCACGCTTCCCGAAGGGAGAAAGGCGGACAGGTATCCGGTAAGCGGCAGGGTCGGAACA
GGAGAGCGCACGAGGGAGCTTCCAGGGGGAAACGCCTGGTATCTTTATAGTCCTGTCGGGTTTCGCCACC
TCTGACTTGAGCGTCGATTTTTGTGATGCTCGTCAGGGGGGCGGAGCCTATGGAAAAACGCCAGCAACGC
GGCCTTTTTACGGTTCCTGGCCTTTTGCTGGCCTTTTGCTCACATGTTCTTTCCTGCGTTATCCCCTGAT
TCTGTGGATAACCGTATTACCGCCTTTGAGTGAGCTGATACCGCTCGCCGCAGCCGAACGACCGAGCGCA
GCGAGTCAGTGAGCGAGGAAGCGGAAGAGCGCCCAATACGCAAACCGCCTCTCCCCGCGCGTTGGCCGAT
TCATTAATGCAGCTGGCACGACAGGTTTCCCGACTGGAAAGCGGGCAGTGAGCGCAACGCAATTAATGTG
AGTTAGCTCACTCATTAGGCACCCCAGGCTTTACACTTTATGCTTCCGGCTCGTATGTTGTGTGGAATTG
TGAGCGGATAACAATTTCACACAGGAAACAGCTATGACCATGATTACGCCAAGCGCGCAATTAACCCTCA
CTAAAGGGAACAAAAGCTGGAGCTGCAAGCTTAA
